Addgene plasmid #240421: Vim-mCh-SspB
Depositing lab: Anna Akhmanova. Publication: Optogenetic and chemical genetic tools for rapid repositioning of vimentin intermediate filaments. Pasolli M, Meiring JCM, Conboy JP, Koenderink GH, Akhmanova A. J Cell Biol. 2025 Sep 1;224(9):e202504004. doi: 10.1083/jcb.202504004. Epub 2025 Jul 8. PubMed 40627079.
Backbone
  Vector backbone: pB80
  Vector type: Mammalian Expression
Growth in bacteria
  Bacterial resistance: Ampicillin, 100 μg/mL
  Growth temperature: 37°C
  Growth strain: DH5alpha
  Copy number: Unknown
Gene/Insert
  Gene/Insert name: Vimentin
  Species: H. sapiens (human)
  Entrez Gene: VIM
  Tag / fusion protein: mCherry (C terminal on insert); SspB (C terminal on insert)
Terms and licenses: Academic/Nonprofit Terms; Industry Terms: Not Available to Industry
Depositor comments: Please visit https://doi.org/10.1101/2024.11.21.624725 for bioRxiv preprint.
How to cite: Vim-mCh-SspB was a gift from Anna Akhmanova (Addgene plasmid # 240421 ; http://n2t.net/addgene:240421 ; RRID:Addgene_240421)
