[The description below was written by a language model from this plasmid's Addgene catalogue record and pLannotate feature annotations shown in this document.]
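Description:
Vim-mCh-SspB is a mammalian expression plasmid built on the pB80 backbone that encodes human vimentin (VIM) fused at its C terminus to the red fluorescent protein mCherry, followed by SspB. The sequenced plasmid is about 8.7 kb. It is propagated in E. coli through a high-copy ColE1/pUC-type origin and selected with ampicillin through the β-lactamase gene and its own promoter. Short fragments of lacI, lacZα, rop and bom, plus a lac promoter/operator, are annotated in the backbone. These appear to be cloning-vector remnants rather than functional parts of the expression unit.

In the annotated sequence, the fusion is driven by a chicken β-actin promoter followed by the chimeric chicken β-actin/rabbit β-globin intron, which spans the numbering origin and sits directly upstream of the vimentin coding sequence. About 1.8 kb upstream of the promoter carries no annotation, so any enhancer there is not identified by the record. Transcripts end at an SV40 polyadenylation signal, and the small adjacent large T antigen fragment is part of that SV40-derived region. The SspB segment is annotated as a fragment matching the Haemophilus influenzae adaptor protein.

SspB is the binding partner of the SsrA peptide and is commonly used as one half of light-inducible dimerisation systems such as iLID. The record does not name the partner construct. The associated publication describes optogenetic and chemical genetic tools for rapidly repositioning vimentin intermediate filaments. This suggests the plasmid is used to label vimentin filaments with mCherry in living cells and to give them an SspB handle for inducible recruitment of partner proteins.
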