Features (pLannotate 1.2.2; 17 found; start..end, strand, type, name):
   1032..2429    +  CDS            VIM: VIME_HUMAN - Experimental evidence at protein level: Swiss-Prot protein existence level 1. Involved with LARP6 in the stabilization of type I collagen mRNAs for CO1A1 and CO1A2. From Homo sapiens (Human).
   2526..3233    +  CDS            mCherry: mCherry is a basic (constitutively fluorescent) red fluorescent protein published in 2004, derived from Discosoma sp.. It is reported to be a very rapidly-maturing monomer with low acid sensitivity.
   3363..3692    +  CDS            sspB (fragment): SSPB_HAEIN - Experimental evidence at protein level: Swiss-Prot protein existence level 1. Also stimulates degradation of the N-terminus of RseA (residues 1-108, alone or in complex with sigma-E) by ClpX-ClpP in a non-ssrA-mediated fashion. From Haemophilus influenzae (strain ATCC 51907 / DSM 11121 / KW20 / Rd).
   3717..3802    +  CDS            large T antigen (fragment): large T antigen from SV40 (simian virus 40)
   3825..3959    +  polyA_signal   SV40 poly(A) signal: SV40 polyadenylation signal
   3997..4013    -  protein_bind   lac operator: The lac repressor binds to the lac operator to inhibit transcription in E. coli. This inhibition can be relieved by adding lactose or isopropyl-β-D-thiogalactopyranoside (IPTG). lac repressor encoded by lacI
   4021..4051    -  promoter       lac promoter: promoter for the E. coli lac operon
   4066..4087    -  protein_bind   CAP binding site: CAP binding activates transcription in the presence of cAMP. E. coli catabolite activator protein
   4100..4192    -  CDS            lacI (fragment): lac repressor; lacI; The lac repressor binds to the lac operator to inhibit transcription in E. coli. This inhibition can be relieved by adding lactose or isopropyl-β-D-thiogalactopyranoside (IPTG).
   4375..4963    -  rep_origin     ori: high-copy-number ColE1/pMB1/pBR322/pUC origin of replication
   5134..5994    -  CDS            AmpR: β-lactamase; bla; confers resistance to ampicillin, carbenicillin, and related antibiotics
   5995..6099    -  promoter       AmpR promoter: bla
   6194..6229    +  CDS            rop (fragment): Rop protein, which maintains plasmids at low copy number; rop
   6331..6430    +  misc_feature   bom (fragment): basis of mobility region from pBR322
   6436..6590    -  CDS            lacZα (fragment): LacZα fragment of β-galactosidase; lacZ fragment
   8390..8666    +  promoter       chicken β-actin promoter: No description available
   8667..968     +  intron         chimeric intron (across the origin): chimera between introns from chicken β-actin and rabbit β-globin
>Addgene plasmid #240421 | Vim-mCh-SspB | addgene full sequence | sequence record 481499 | Addgene NGS Result
AGTCGCTGCGCGCTGCCTTCGCCCCGTGCCCCGCTCCGCCGCCGCCTCGCGCCGCCCGCCCCGGCTCTGA
CTGACCGCGTTACTCCCACAGGTGAGCGGGCGGGACGGCCCTTCTCCTCCGGGCTGTAATTAGCGCTTGG
TTTAATGACGGCTCGTTTCTTTTCTGTGGCTGCGTGAAAGCCTTAAAGGGCTCCGGGAGGGCCCTTTGTG
CGGGGGGGAGCGGCTCGGGGGGTGCGTGCGTGTGTGTGTGCGTGGGGAGCGCCGCGTGCGGCTCCGCGCT
GCCCGGCGGCTGTGAGCGCTGCGGGCGCGGCGCGGGGCTTTGTGCGCTCCGCAGTGTGCGCGAGGGGAGC
GCGGCCGGGGGCGGTGCCCCGCGGTGCGGGGGGGGCTGCGAGGGGAACAAAGGCTGCGTGCGGGGTGTGT
GCGTGGGGGGGTGAGCAGGGGGTGTGGGCGCGGCGGTCGGGCTGTAACCCCCCCCTGCACCCCCCTCCCC
GAGTTGCTGAGCACGGCCCGGCTTCGGGTGCGGGGCTCCGTGCGGGGCGTGGCGCGGGGCTCGCCGTGCC
GGGCGGGGGGTGGCGGCAGGTGGGGGTGCCGGGCGGGGCGGGGCCGCCTCGGGCCGGGGAGGGCTCGGGG
GAGGGGCGCGGCGGCCCCCGGAGCGCCGGCGGCTGTCGAGGCGCGGCGAGCCGCAGCCATTGCCTTTTAT
GGTAATCGTGCGAGAGGGCGCAGGGACTTCCTTTGTCCCAAATCTGTGCGGAGCCGAAATCTGGGAGGCG
CCGCCGCACCCCCTCTAGCGGGCGCGGGGCGAAGCGGTGCGGCGCCGGCAGGAAGGAAATGGGCGGGGAG
GGCCTTCGTGCGTCGCCGCGCCGCCGTCCCCTTCTCCATCTCCAGCCTCGGGGCTGTCCGCAGGGGGACG
GCTGCCTTCGGGGGGGACGGGGCAGGGCGGGGTTCGGCTTCTGGCGTGTGACCGGCGGGGTTTATATCTT
CCCTTCTCTGTTCCTCCGCAGCCCCCAAGCTAGGCAATTGGGCGCGCCACCATGTCCACCAGGTCCGTGT
CCTCGTCCTCCTACCGCAGGATGTTCGGCGGCCCGGGCACCGCGAGCCGGCCGAGCTCCAGCCGGAGCTA
CGTGACTACGTCCACCCGCACCTACAGCCTGGGCAGCGCGCTGCGCCCCAGCACCAGCCGCAGCCTCTAC
GCCTCGTCCCCGGGCGGCGTGTATGCCACGCGCTCCTCTGCCGTGCGCCTGCGGAGCAGCGTGCCCGGGG
TGCGGCTCCTGCAGGACTCGGTGGACTTCTCGCTGGCCGACGCCATCAACACCGAGTTCAAGAACACCCG
CACCAACGAGAAGGTGGAGCTACAGGAGCTGAATGACCGCTTCGCCAACTACATCGACAAGGTGCGCTTC
CTGGAGCAGCAGAATAAGATCCTGCTGGCCGAGCTCGAGCAGCTCAAGGGCCAAGGCAAGTCGCGCCTGG
GGGACCTCTACGAGGAGGAGATGCGGGAGCTGCGCCGGCAGGTGGACCAGCTAACCAACGACAAAGCCCG
CGTCGAGGTGGAGCGCGACAACCTGGCCGAGGACATCATGCGCCTCCGGGAGAAATTGCAGGAGGAGATG
CTTCAGAGAGAGGAAGCCGAAAACACCCTGCAATCTTTCAGACAGGATGTTGACAATGCGTCTCTGGCAC
GTCTTGACCTTGAACGCAAAGTGGAATCTTTGCAAGAAGAGATTGCCTTTTTGAAGAAACTCCACGAAGA
GGAAATCCAGGAGCTGCAGGCTCAGATTCAGGAACAGCATGTCCAAATCGATGTGGATGTTTCCAAGCCT
GACCTCACGGCTGCCCTGCGTGACGTACGTCAGCAATATGAAAGTGTGGCTGCCAAGAACCTGCAGGAGG
CAGAAGAATGGTACAAATCCAAGTTTGCTGACCTCTCTGAGGCTGCCAACCGGAACAATGACGCCCTGCG
CCAGGCAAAGCAGGAGTCCACTGAGTACCGGAGACAGGTGCAGTCCCTCACCTGTGAAGTGGATGCCCTT
AAAGGAACCAATGAGTCCCTGGAACGCCAGATGCGTGAAATGGAAGAGAACTTTGCCGTTGAAGCTGCTA
ACTACCAAGACACTATTGGCCGCCTGCAGGATGAGATTCAGAATATGAAGGAGGAAATGGCTCGTCACCT
TCGTGAATACCAAGACCTGCTCAATGTTAAGATGGCCCTTGACATTGAGATTGCCACCTACAGGAAGCTG
CTGGAAGGCGAGGAGAGCAGGATTTCTCTGCCTCTTCCAAACTTTTCCTCCCTGAACCTGAGGGAAACTA
ATCTGGATTCACTCCCTCTGGTTGATACCCACTCAAAAAGGACACTTCTGATTAAGACGGTTGAAACTAG
AGATGGACAGGTTATCAACGAAACTTCTCAGCATCACGATGACCTTGAATCTAGAGGTGGCGGGGGCAGT
GGGGGAGGGGGAAGTGGAGGCGGCGGTTCTGGCGGGGGAGGCTCCGGTGGCGGGGGGAGCGGGGGGGGGA
GTAAGCTTGTGAGCAAGGGCGAGGAGGATAACATGGCCATCATCAAGGAGTTCATGCGCTTCAAGGTGCA
CATGGAGGGCTCCGTGAACGGCCACGAGTTCGAGATCGAGGGCGAGGGCGAGGGCCGCCCCTACGAGGGC
ACCCAGACCGCCAAGCTGAAGGTGACCAAGGGTGGCCCCCTGCCCTTCGCCTGGGACATCCTGTCCCCTC
AGTTCATGTACGGCTCCAAGGCCTACGTGAAGCACCCCGCCGACATCCCCGACTACTTGAAGCTGTCCTT
CCCCGAGGGCTTCAAGTGGGAGCGCGTGATGAACTTCGAGGACGGCGGCGTGGTGACCGTGACCCAGGAC
TCCTCCCTGCAGGACGGCGAGTTCATCTACAAGGTGAAGCTGCGCGGCACCAACTTCCCCTCCGACGGTC
CCGTAATGCAGAAGAAGACCATGGGCTGGGAGGCCTCCTCCGAGCGGATGTACCCCGAGGACGGCGCCCT
GAAGGGCGAGATCAAGCAGAGGCTGAAGCTGAAGGACGGCGGCCACTACGACGCTGAGGTCAAGACCACC
TACAAGGCCAAGAAGCCCGTGCAGCTGCCCGGCGCCTACAACGTCAACATCAAGTTGGACATCACCTCCC
ACAACGAGGACTACACCATCGTGGAACAGTACGAACGCGCCGAGGGCCGCCACTCCACCGGCGGCATGGA
CGAGCTGTACAAGGCTAGCGGAGGCGGTGGCTCAGGCGGAGGAGGGTCAGGAGGGGGAGGCAGTGGCGGG
GGCGGCTCTGGAGGAGGGGGTTCTGGTGGTGGTAGCTACGTAGATCTGAGCGGCCTGACCCTGCAGGAAT
TCAGCTCCCCGAAACGCCCTAAGCTGCTGCGTGAATATTACGATTGGCTGGTTGATAACAGCTTTACCCC
ATATCTGGTGGTGGATGCCACATACCTGGGCGTGAACGTGCCCGTGGAGTATGTGAAAGACGGTCAGATC
GTGCTGAATCTGTCTGCAAGTGCGACCGGCAACCTGCAACTGACAAATGATTTTATCCAGTTCAACGCCC
AGTTTAAGGGCGTGTCTCGTGAACTGTATATCCCGATGGGTGCCGCTCTGGCCATTTACGCTCGCGAGAA
CGGCGATGGTGTGATGTTCGAACCAGAAGAAATCTATGACGAGCTGAATATTGGTTAAACCGGTCCTAGA
TAAGTAATGATCATAATCAGCCATATCACATCTGTAGAGGTTTTACTTGCTTTAAAAAACCTCCCACACC
TCCCCCTGAACCTGAAACATAAAATGAATGCAATTGTTGTTGTTAACTTGTTTATTGCAGCTTATAATGG
TTACAAATAAAGCAATAGCATCACAAATTTCACAAATAAAGCATTTTTTTCACTGCATTCTAGTTGTGGT
TTGTCCAAACTCATCAATGTATCTTATCATGTCTGGATCAATTCGTAATCATGTCATAGCTGTTTCCTGT
GTGAAATTGTTATCCGCTCACAATTCCACACAACATACGAGCCGGAAGCATAAAGTGTAAAGCCTGGGGT
GCCTAATGAGTGAGCTAACTCACATTAATTGCGTTGCGCTCACTGCCCGCTTTCCAGTCGGGAAACCTGT
CGTGCCAGCTGCATTAATGAATCGGCCAACGCGCGGGGAGAGGCGGTTTGCGTATTGGGCGCTCTTCCGC
TTCCTCGCTCACTGACTCGCTGCGCTCGGTCGTTCGGCTGCGGCGAGCGGTATCAGCTCACTCAAAGGCG
GTAATACGGTTATCCACAGAATCAGGGGATAACGCAGGAAAGAACATGTGAGCAAAAGGCCAGCAAAAGG
CCAGGAACCGTAAAAAGGCCGCGTTGCTGGCGTTTTTCCATAGGCTCCGCCCCCCTGACGAGCATCACAA
AAATCGACGCTCAAGTCAGAGGTGGCGAAACCCGACAGGACTATAAAGATACCAGGCGTTTCCCCCTGGA
AGCTCCCTCGTGCGCTCTCCTGTTCCGACCCTGCCGCTTACCGGATACCTGTCCGCCTTTCTCCCTTCGG
GAAGCGTGGCGCTTTCTCATAGCTCACGCTGTAGGTATCTCAGTTCGGTGTAGGTCGTTCGCTCCAAGCT
GGGCTGTGTGCACGAACCCCCCGTTCAGCCCGACCGCTGCGCCTTATCCGGTAACTATCGTCTTGAGTCC
AACCCGGTAAGACACGACTTATCGCCACTGGCAGCAGCCACTGGTAACAGGATTAGCAGAGCGAGGTATG
TAGGCGGTGCTACAGAGTTCTTGAAGTGGTGGCCTAACTACGGCTACACTAGAAGAACAGTATTTGGTAT
CTGCGCTCTGCTGAAGCCAGTTACCTTCGGAAAAAGAGTTGGTAGCTCTTGATCCGGCAAACAAACCACC
GCTGGTAGCGGTGGTTTTTTTGTTTGCAAGCAGCAGATTACGCGCAGAAAAAAAGGATCTCAAGAAGATC
CTTTGATCTTTTCTACGGGGTCTGACGCTCAGTGGAACGAAAACTCACGTTAAGGGATTTTGGTCATGAG
ATTATCAAAAAGGATCTTCACCTAGATCCTTTTAAATTAAAAATGAAGTTTTAAATCAATCTAAAGTATA
TATGAGTAAACTTGGTCTGACAGTTACCAATGCTTAATCAGTGAGGCACCTATCTCAGCGATCTGTCTAT
TTCGTTCATCCATAGTTGCCTGACTCCCCGTCGTGTAGATAACTACGATACGGGAGGGCTTACCATCTGG
CCCCAGTGCTGCAATGATACCGCGAGACCCACGCTCACCGGCTCCAGATTTATCAGCAATAAACCAGCCA
GCCGGAAGGGCCGAGCGCAGAAGTGGTCCTGCAACTTTATCCGCCTCCATCCAGTCTATTAATTGTTGCC
GGGAAGCTAGAGTAAGTAGTTCGCCAGTTAATAGTTTGCGCAACGTTGTTGCCATTGCTACAGGCATCGT
GGTGTCACGCTCGTCGTTTGGTATGGCTTCATTCAGCTCCGGTTCCCAACGATCAAGGCGAGTTACATGA
TCCCCCATGTTGTGCAAAAAAGCGGTTAGCTCCTTCGGTCCTCCGATCGTTGTCAGAAGTAAGTTGGCCG
CAGTGTTATCACTCATGGTTATGGCAGCACTGCATAATTCTCTTACTGTCATGCCATCCGTAAGATGCTT
TTCTGTGACTGGTGAGTACTCAACCAAGTCATTCTGAGAATAGTGTATGCGGCGACCGAGTTGCTCTTGC
CCGGCGTCAATACGGGATAATACCGCGCCACATAGCAGAACTTTAAAAGTGCTCATCATTGGAAAACGTT
CTTCGGGGCGAAAACTCTCAAGGATCTTACCGCTGTTGAGATCCAGTTCGATGTAACCCACTCGTGCACC
CAACTGATCTTCAGCATCTTTTACTTTCACCAGCGTTTCTGGGTGAGCAAAAACAGGAAGGCAAAATGCC
GCAAAAAAGGGAATAAGGGCGACACGGAAATGTTGAATACTCATACTCTTCCTTTTTCAATATTATTGAA
GCATTTATCAGGGTTATTGTCTCATGAGCGGATACATATTTGAATGTATTTAGAAAAATAAACAAATAGG
GGTTCCGCGCACATTTCCCCGAAAAGTGCCACCTGACGTCTAAGAAACCATTATTATCATGACATTAACC
TATAAAAATAGGCGTATCACGAGGCCCTTTCGTCTCGCGCGTTTCGGTGATGACGGTGAAAACCTCTGAC
ACATGCAGCTCCCGGAGACGGTCACAGCTTGTCTGTAAGCGGATGCCGGGAGCAGACAAGCCCGTCAGGG
CGCGTCAGCGGGTGTTGGCGGGTGTCGGGGCTGGCTTAACTATGCGGCATCAGAGCAGATTGTACTGAGA
GTGCACCATATGCGGTGTGAAATACCGCACAGATGCGTAAGGAGAAAATACCGCATCAGGCGCCATTCGC
CATTCAGGCTGCGCAACTGTTGGGAAGGGCGATCGGTGCGGGCCTCTTCGCTATTACGCCAGCTGGCGAA
AGGGGGATGTGCTGCAAGGCGATTAAGTTGGGTAACGCCAGGGTTTTCCCAGTCACGACGTTGTAAAACG
ACGGCCAGTGCCAAGTTGGGATCTTTGCATTGGCCCACGGCTCTCAGGATGGGGATGCTCCCCTTCAGCA
CCCGGTTCCCCTTGGAAACTGATGGTCCTGGCTCTGTGGCATGGCAGTGGCACTGTGAGGAGCCCCCTAC
CAGCAGCACACAGTGGGGTTGGCACTGCCACGCTCCGGATGCCGCGCTCTGATCCAACCCCATAATCAAG
GGAACCCGAATTGCCCCATCATTGCCCCCACCACCCCCATCCTGCCGGGCCCTCACACCCCACGCTGCCT
TCTGGTGACATTCCCCAGCCCAAACCCACGGCTTCATGGCTACCGCGGGGCATTTCCCATTGCCGCCCCA
TTATCAGCTCTGCACACCTCCCGCTGTACCCATGCCTCGTGGCTGCCCTTCTTTGACGTATAATCTTCTA
ATTAATACCCGGCCTTGTCAAAGTGGAGCACAAACGTTAATTAATTCCCCAGCAGGCAGGTAATTAACAG
TGTGACTCCCTTTTTGCTGCGAGTGGGGCTGATACAGAGAGATGTGGCACTATGGAGCCCACGGGGTCCT
GGCACTGGGTGCCCACGGAGGTCCCCATGTGCTGCAGTGTCACCGCCTCCGAGGAGACAGTATTGTCCCT
GCGGTGTCCCTGCAGCTCAGCTCTGTCCACAGGGCCACCTCCAGTTTGGAGGGGACACAATGCAGCCCCG
ATGCAACCCATCCTCGCAGCATCCCAGGGACAAAGACCCCACTGCAAGACCGCACACAGGGCTGGGTCCC
GCTCCCCTAATATCTACAGTGCTTCTTGCATGGCCCCTTAATCAATGCAGTTAATCAGCATGCGCTCATG
CACCGCTCTGGAGCTGCAAAGCCCCTCGCAGCGCTGCTCACCAACACCGCGCACCGCCCCGGCCCAGCCT
GCAGCACGCGCTGCAAACAGGAAAGAAACAAAATATTGCCCAAATGTAGGCAAAGGCATTCGGCTGCCTT
GACCTCCGCCGGGCCGGGCCCTGCCTGACTCAGCTCCTTACTCAGCGCTCGCTTCCTCCCTCCGGCTGCC
ACCGCCGCAGCGCACACCCTGACAAAGAGTGGCCCTTAACGGGCTCTGAGGTGCACCCAGCAGTGCACTC
AGCAGTCCAAGGGCCGGCCTGGAGGTTTGCACCGCTACGTGCTGACATTAGCATTGAACTTGGCCCTGGG
TAGTGCTGCAGGCCGGGCGGGGTGGGTGTAGAGAGTGCAGCGCGCGTTGCACCCGGTGCCCCTTCCCCTC
CCTTGCATCCCAGCAGGCTGCACCCCAGCACCAGGCCCGTGCATGCATGCTCCTGGTGTTATTGCAGCCT
GGTGCATGCATGCGTCTTGATGGTGCAGCGCTGTGCATGCATCCTCCTTGGTGTGTAGCAGTCTAGTGCA
TGCATACCCCTCGGTGTTATTGCTGCTCTGTGCACGCACGCTCATTGTATCACTTCATCCCAGTGCATGC
ACTCACACTGGAGCGATTGCTGCTCGGTGCACGCACACTCATTGTATCACTGCAGCTCAGTGGCTGCACG
CACACCGGTGTTATTGCTGCTCGGTGCGTGCATGCACATCAGTGTCGCTGCAGCTCAGTGCATGCACGCT
CATTGCCCATCGCTATCCCTGCCTCTCCTGCTGGCGCTCCCCGGGAGGTGACTTCAAGGGGACCGCAGGA
CCACCTCGGGGGTGGGGGGAGGGCTGCACACGCGGACCCCGCTCCCCCTCCCCAACAAAGCACTGTGGAA
TCAAAAAGGGGGGAGGGGGGATGGAGGGGCGCGTCACACCCCCGCCCCACACCCTCACCTCGAGGTGAGC
CCCACGTTCTGCTTCACTCTCCCCATCTCCCCCCCCTCCCCACCCCCAATTTTGTATTTATTTATTTTTT
AATTATTTTGTGCAGCGATGGGGGCGGGGGGGGGGGGGGCGCGCGCCAGGGGGGGGGGGGGGGGGGGGGG
GGGGGGGGCGGGGCGAGGCGGAGAGGTGCGGCGGCAGCCAATCAGAGCGGCGCGCTCCGAAAGTTTCCTT
TTATGGCGAGGCGGCGGCGGCGGCGGCCCTATAAAAAGCGAAGCGCGCGGCGGGCGGG
